>Addgene plasmid #170094 | pEcCse2 | addgene full sequence | sequence record 342951 | Addgene NGS Result
TAATACGACTCACTATAGGGGAATTGTGAGCGGATAACAATTCCCCTCTAGGAAACAAGAGCTAAAGAAT
AAACATTTAAGGAGGCAATTATGGCTGACGAGATTGATGCGATGGCGTTATACCGTGCTTGGCAGCAGTT
AGATAATGGATCATGTGCCCAAATTCGGAGGGTAAGCGAGCCTGATGAACTTCGCGATATCCCAGCCTTC
TATCGCCTGGTTCAGCCTTTTGGCTGGGAAAACCCACGCCACCAACAAGCCTTGCTGCGGATGGTTTTCT
GCCTAAGCGCGGGCAAAAATGTTATTCGCCACCAAGACAAAAAGAGTGAACAGACAACCGGTATTTCTCT
TGGACGGGCGCTGGCAAACTCAGGGCGTATCAATGAACGCAGAATTTTCCAGCTGATCCGTGCGGATCGT
ACCGCGGATATGGTCCAACTTAGGAGGTTACTTACCCATGCGGAGCCGGTTCTCGATTGGCCACTAATGG
CGCGTATGCTGACTTGGTGGGGAAAACGTGAGAGGCAGCAGCTGTTAGAAGATTTTGTTCTTACGACCAA
CAAGAATGCACACCACCACCACCACCACTGAGATCCGGCTGCTAACAAAGCCCGAAAGGAAGCTGAGTTG
GCTGCTGCCACCGCTGAGCAATAACTAGCATAACCCCTTGGGGCCTCTAAACGGGTCTTGAGGGGTTTTT
TGCTGAAAGGAGGAACTATATCCGGATTGGCGAATGGG
[124 nt withheld, positions 739-862]
C
[91 nt withheld, positions 864-954]
A
[49 nt withheld, positions 956-1004]
CCTTTGACGTTGGAGTCCACGTTCTTT
[37 nt withheld, positions 1032-1068]
ACCCTATCTCGGTCTATTCTTTTGATTTATAAGGGATTTTGCCGATTTCGGCCTATTGGTTAAAAAATGA
GCTGATTTAACAAAAATTTAACGCGAATTTTAACAAAATATTAACGCTTACAATTTAGGTGGCACTTTTC
GGGGAAATGTGCGCGGAACCCCTATTTGTTTATTTTTCTAAATACATTCAAATATGTATCCGCTCATGAA
TTAATTCTTAGAAAAACTCATCGAGCATCAAATGAAACTGCAATTTATTCATATCAGGATTATCAATACC
ATATTTTTGAAAAAGCCGTTTCTGTAATGAAGGAGAAAACTCACCGAGGCAGTTCCATAGGATGGCAAGA
TCCTGGTATCGGTCTGCGATTCCGACTCGTCCAACATCAATACAACCTATTAATTTCCCCTCGTCAAAAA
TAAGGTTATCAAGTGAGAAATCACCATGAGTGACGACTGAATCCGGTGAGAATGGCAAAAGTTTATGCAT
TTCTTTCCAGACTTGTTCAACAGGCCAGCCATTACGCTCGTCATCAAAATCACTCGCATCAACCAAACCG
TTATTCATTCGTGATTGCGCCTGAGCGAGACGAAATACGCGATCGCTGTTAAAAGGACAATTACAAACAG
GAATCGAATGCAACCGGCGCAGGAACACTGCCAGCGCATCAACAATATTTTCACCTGAATCAGGATATTC
TTCTAATACCTGGAATGCTGTTTTCCCGGGGATCGCAGTGGTGAGTAACCATGCATCATCAGGAGTACGG
ATAAAATGCTTGATGGTCGGAAGAGGCATAAATTCCGTCAGCCAGTTTAGTCTGACCATCTCATCTGTAA
CATCATTGGCAACGCTACCTTTGCCATGTTTCAGAAACAACTCTGGCGCATCGGGCTTCCCATACAATCG
ATAGATTGTCGCACCTGATTGCCCGACATTATCGCGAGCCCATTTATACCCATATAAATCAGCATCCATG
TTGGAATTTAATCGCGGCCTAGAGCAAGACGTTTCCCGTTGAATATGGCTCATAACACCCCTTGTATTAC
TGTTTATGTAAGCAGACAGTTTTATTGTTCATGACCAAAATCCCTTAACGTGAGTTTTCGTTCCACTGAG
CGTCAGACCCCGTAGAAAAGATCAAAGGATCTTCTTGAGATCCTTTTTTTCTGCGCGTAATCTGCTGCTT
GCAAACAAAAAAACCACCGCTACCAGCGGTGGTTTGTTTGCCGGATCAAGAGCTACCAACTCTTTTTCCG
AAGGTAACTGGCTTCAGCAGAGCGCAGATACCAAATACTGTCCTTCTAGTGTAGCCGTAGTTAGGCCACC
ACTTCAAGAACTCTGTAGCACCGCCTACATACCTCGCTCTGCTAATCCTGTTACCAGTGGCTGCTGCCAG
TGGCGATAAGTCGTGTCTTACCGGGTTGGACTCAAGACGATAGTTACCGGATAAGGCGCAGCGGTCGGGC
TGAACGGGGGGTTCGTGCACACAGCCCAGCTTGGAGCGAACGACCTACACCGAACTGAGATACCTACAGC
GTGAGCTATGAGAAAGCGCCACGCTTCCCGAAGGGAGAAAGGCGGACAGGTATCCGGTAAGCGGCAGGGT
CGGAACAGGAGAGCGCACGAGGGAGCTTCCAGGGGGAAACGCCTGGTATCTTTATAGTCCTGTCGGGTTT
CGCCACCTCTGACTTGAGCGTCGATTTTTGTGATGCTCGTCAGGGGGGCGGAGCCTATGGAAAAACGCCA
GCAACGCGGCCTTTTTACGGTTCCTGGCCTTTTGCTGGCCTTTTGCTCACATGTTCTTTCCTGCGTTATC
CCCTGATTCTGTGGATAACCGTATTACCGCCTTTGAGTGAGCTGATACCGCTCGCCGCAGCCGAACGACC
GAGCGCAGCGAGTCAGTGAGCGAGGAAGCGGAAGAGCGCCTGATGCGGTATTTTCTCCTTACGCATCTGT
GCGGTATTTCACACCGCAATGGTGCACTCTCAGTACAATCTGCTCTGATGCCGCATAGTTAAGCCAGTAT
ACACTCCGCTATCGCTACGTGACTGGGTCATGGCTGCGCCCCGACACCCGCCAACACCCGCTGACGCGCC
CTGACGGGCTTGTCTGCTCCCGGCATCCGCTTACAGACAAGCTGTGACCGTCTCCGGGAGCTGCATGTGT
CAGAGGTTTTCACCGTCATCACCGAAACGCGCGAGGCAGCTGCGGTAAAGCTCATCAGCGTGGTCGTGAA
GCGATTCACAGATGTCTGCCTGTTCATCCGCGTCCAGCTCGTTGAGTTTCTCCAGAAGCGTTAATGTCTG
GCTTCTGATAAAGCGGGCCATGTTAAGGGCGGTTTTTTCCTGTTTGGTCACTGATGCCTCCGTGTAAGGG
GGATTTCTGTTCATGGGGGTAATGATACCGATGAAACGAGAGAGGATGCTCACGATACGGGTTACTGATG
ATGAACATGCCCGGTTACTGGAACGTTGTGAGGGTAAACAACTGGCGGTATGGATGCGGCGGGACCAGAG
AAAAATCACTCAGGGTCAATGCCAGCGCTTCGTTAATACAGATGTAGGTGTTCCACAGGGTAGCCAGCAG
CATCCTGCGATGCAGATCCGGAACATAATGGTGCAGGGCGCTGACTTCCGCGTTTCCAGACTTTACGAAA
CACGGAAACCGAAGACCATTCATGTTGTTGCTCAGGTCGCAGACGTTTTGCAGCAGCAGTCGCTTCACGT
TCGCTCGCGTATCGGTGATTCATTCTGCTAACCAGTAAGGCAACCCCGCCAGCCTAGCCGGGTCCTCAAC
GACAGGAGCACGATCATGCGCACCCGTGGGGCCGCCATGCCGGCGATAATGGCCTGCTTCTCGCCGAAAC
GTTTGGTGGCGGGACCAGTGACGAAGGCTTGAGCGAGGGCGTGCAAGATTCCGAATACCGCAAGCGACAG
GCCGATCATCGTCGCGCTCCAGCGAAAGCGGTCCTCGCCGAAAATGACCCAGAGCGCTGCCGGCACCTGT
CCTACGAGTTGCATGATAAAGAAGACAGTCATAAGTGCGGCGACGATAGTCATGCCCCGCGCCCACCGGA
AGGAGCTGACTGGGTTGAAGGCTCTCAAGGGCATCGGTCGAGATCCCGGTGCCTAATGAGTGAGCTAACT
TACATTAATTGCGTTGCGCTCACTGCCCGCTTTCCAGTCGGGAAACCTGTCGTGCCAGCTGCATTAATGA
ATCGGCCAACGCGCGGGGAGAGGCGGTTTGCGTATTGGGCGCCAGGGTGGTTTTTCTTTTCACCAGTGAG
ACGGGCAACAGCTGATTGCCCTTCACCGCCTGGCCCTGAGAGAGTTGCAGCAAGCGGTCCACGCTGGTTT
GCCCCAGCAGGCGAAAATCCTGTTTGATGGTGGTTAACGGCGGGATATAACATGAGCTGTCTTCGGTATC
GTCGTATCCCACTACCGAGATATCCGCACCAACGCGCAGCCCGGACTCGGTAATGGCGCGCATTGCGCCC
AGCGCCATCTGATCGTTGGCAACCAGCATCGCAGTGGGAACGATGCCCTCATTCAGCATTTGCATGGTTT
GTTGAAAACCGGACATGGCACTCCAGTCGCCTTCCCGTTCCGCTATCGGCTGAATTTGATTGCGAGTGAG
ATATTTATGCCAGCCAGCCAGACGCAGACGCGCCGAGACAGAACTTAATGGGCCCGCTAACAGCGCGATT
TGCTGGTGACCCAATGCGACCAGATGCTCCACGCCCAGTCGCGTACCGTCTTCATGGGAGAAAATAATAC
TGTTGATGGGTGTCTGGTCAGAGACATCAAGAAATAACGCCGGAACATTAGTGCAGGCAGCTTCCACAGC
AATGGCATCCTGGTCATCCAGCGGATAGTTAATGATCAGCCCACTGACGCGTTGCGCGAGAAGATTGTGC
ACCGCCGCTTTACAGGCTTCGACGCCGCTTCGTTCTACCATCGACACCACCACGCTGGCACCCAGTTGAT
CGGCGCGAGATTTAATCGCCGCGACAATTTGCGACGGCGCGTGCAGGGCCAGACTGGAGGTGGCAACGCC
AATCAGCAACGACTGTTTGCCCGCCAGTTGTTGTGCCACGCGGTTGGGAATGTAATTCAGCTCCGCCATC
GCCGCTTCCACTTTTTCCCGCGTTTTCGCAGAAACGTGGCTGGCCTGGTTCACCACGCGGGAAACGGTCT
GATAAGAGACACCGGCATACTCTGCGACATCGTATAACGTTACTGGTTTCACATTCACCACCCTGAATTG
ACTCTCTTCCGGGCGCTATCATGCCATACCGCGAAAGGTTTTGCGCCATTCGATGGTGTCCGGGATCTCG
ACGCTCTCCCTTATGCGACTCCTGCATTAGGAAGCAGCCCAGTAGTAGGTTGAGGCCGTTGAGCACCGCC
GCCGCAAGGAATGGTGCATGCAAGGAGATGGCGCCCAACAGTCCCCCGGCCACGGGGCCTGCCACCATAC
CCACGCCGAAACAAGCGCTCATGAGCCCGAAGTGGCGAGCCCGATCTTCCCCATCGGTGATGTCGGCGAT
ATAGGCGCCAGCAACCGCACCTGTGGCGCCGGTGATGCCGGCCACGATGCGTCCGGCGTAGAGGATCGAG
ATCTCGATCCCGCGAAAT
Features (pLannotate 1.2.2; 18 found; start..end, strand, type, name):
      1..19      +  promoter       T7 promoter: promoter for bacteriophage T7 RNA polymerase
     20..44      +  protein_bind   lac operator: The lac repressor binds to the lac operator to inhibit transcription in E. coli. This inhibition can be relieved by adding lactose or isopropyl-β-D-thiogalactopyranoside (IPTG). lac repressor encoded by lacI
     91..570     +  CDS            casB: CSE2_ECOLI - Also known as cse2, ygcK. Experimental evidence at protein level: Swiss-Prot protein existence level 1. A component of Cascade, which participates in CRISPR interference, the third stage of CRISPR immunity. Cascade binds both crRNA and in a sequence-specific manner negatively supercoiled dsDNA target. This leads to the formation of an R-loop in which the crRNA binds the target DNA, displacing the noncomplementary strand. Cas3 is recruited to Cascade, nicks target DNA and then unwinds and cleaves the target, leading to DNA degradation and invader neutralization. From Escherichia co
    571..588     +  CDS            9xHis (fragment): 9xHis affinity tag
    598..647     +  CDS            SET1 (fragment): solubility-enhancement tag derived from T7 phage gene 10B
    655..702     +  terminator     T7 terminator: transcription terminator for bacteriophage T7 RNA polymerase
    739..1167    +  rep_origin     f1 ori (sequence partly withheld): f1 bacteriophage origin of replication; arrow indicates direction of (+) strand synthesis
   1220..1277    +  promoter       AmpR promoter (fragment): bla
   1286..2101    -  CDS            KanR: aminoglycoside phosphotransferase; aph(3')-Ia; confers resistance to kanamycin in bacteria or G418 (Geneticin®) in eukaryotes
   2223..2811    +  rep_origin     ori: high-copy-number ColE1/pMB1/pBR322/pUC origin of replication
   2997..3136    -  misc_feature   bom: basis of mobility region from pBR322
   3238..3429    -  CDS            rop: Rop protein, which maintains plasmids at low copy number; rop
   3446..3826    +  CDS            YPB1_ECOLX: Protein predicted: Swiss-Prot protein existence level 4. From Escherichia coli.
   3898..4189    -  CDS            TcR (fragment): tetracycline efflux protein; tet; confers resistance to tetracycline
   4204..4225    -  protein_bind   CAP binding site: CAP binding activates transcription in the presence of cAMP. E. coli catabolite activator protein
   4238..5320    -  CDS            lacI: lac repressor; lacI; The lac repressor binds to the lac operator to inhibit transcription in E. coli. This inhibition can be relieved by adding lactose or isopropyl-β-D-thiogalactopyranoside (IPTG).
   5321..5398    -  promoter       lacI promoter: lacI
   5406..5685    -  CDS            TcR (fragment): tetracycline efflux protein; tet; confers resistance to tetracycline
