[The description below was written by a language model from this plasmid's Addgene catalogue record and pLannotate feature annotations shown in this document.]
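Description:
pEcCse2 is a bacterial expression plasmid built on the pET28b backbone that produces the Escherichia coli type I-E CRISPR-Cas protein Cse2 (also called CasB or YgcK), one of the subunits of the Cascade surveillance complex. The roughly 5.7 kb plasmid is propagated in E. coli under kanamycin selection, conferred by an aph(3')-Ia aminoglycoside phosphotransferase gene. It replicates from a pBR322/ColE1-type origin accompanied by the bom region and the rop gene, which keeps copy number low, consistent with the catalogue's low-copy designation. An f1 phage origin is also present, along with short remnants of pBR322 sequence that the annotation software flags as tetracycline-resistance fragments; these are backbone relics, not functional markers.

The 480 bp cse2 coding sequence, inserted by Gibson assembly, sits downstream of a T7 promoter fused to a lac operator and is followed by a T7 terminator. It runs directly into a short histidine tag supplied by the backbone, giving a C-terminally His-tagged protein. A plasmid-borne lacI gene with its own promoter supplies lac repressor, so in cells expressing T7 RNA polymerase transcription is held off until relieved by IPTG or lactose.

Cse2 functions within Cascade, which binds crRNA and recognises target double-stranded DNA to form an R-loop before Cas3 is recruited for degradation. The associated publication describes a cell-free transcription-translation (TXTL) assay for rapidly identifying PAMs recognised by CRISPR-Cas systems with multi-protein effector complexes. This suggests the plasmid is meant to be combined with companion constructs encoding the other Cascade subunits, although the record itself states only that it expresses Cse2.
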