Addgene plasmid #170094: pEcCse2
Purpose: expresses E. coli type I-E Cse2
Depositing lab: Chase Beisel. Depositing organization: Helmholtz-Zentrum fuer Infektionsforschung (HZI). Publication: A TXTL-Based Assay to Rapidly Identify PAMs for CRISPR-Cas Systems with Multi-Protein Effector Complexes. Wimmer F, Englert F, Beisel CL. Methods Mol Biol. 2022;2433:391-411. doi: 10.1007/978-1-0716-1998-8_24. PubMed 34985758.
Backbone
  Vector backbone: pET28b
  Backbone size w/o insert (bp): 5230
  Total vector size (bp): 5710
  Vector type: Bacterial Expression
Growth in bacteria
  Bacterial resistance: Kanamycin, 50 μg/mL
  Growth temperature: 37°C
  Growth strain: Top10
  Copy number: Low Copy
Gene/Insert
  Gene/Insert name: E. coli type I-E Cse2
  Species: E. coli
  Insert size (bp): 480
  Promoter: T7
  Tag / fusion protein: His (C terminal on backbone)
  Cloning method: Gibson Cloning
  Sequencing primers: 5′ gagatctcgatcccgcga
Resource information
  A portion of this plasmid was derived from a plasmid made by: U.S. Department of Energy Joint Genome Institute
Terms and licenses: Academic/Nonprofit Terms; Industry Terms: Not Available to Industry
Depositor comments: If used in a publication, please acknowledge that the plasmid pEcCse2 was generated by U.S. Department of Energy Joint Genome Institute, a DOE Office of Science User Facility. The associated work was supported by the Office of Science of the U.S. Department of Energy under Contract No. DE-AC02-05CH11231.
How to cite: pEcCse2 was a gift from Chase Beisel (Addgene plasmid # 170094 ; http://n2t.net/addgene:170094 ; RRID:Addgene_170094)
